Addgene plasmid #167018: pENTR1A-3XFlag-WT-MEFV
Purpose: Gateway entry plasmid with 3xflag-pyrin (Wild-type)
Depositing lab: Thomas Henry. Depositing organization: INSERM U1111,Centre International de Recherche en Infectiologie (CIRI). Publication: Functional Assessment of Disease-Associated Pyrin Variants. Chirita D, Jamilloux Y, Henry T, Magnotti F. Methods Mol Biol. 2022;2523:179-195. doi: 10.1007/978-1-0716-2449-4_12. PubMed 35759198.
Backbone
  Vector backbone: pENTR1A
  Backbone manufacturer: Invitrogen
  Backbone size w/o insert (bp): 3200
  Total vector size (bp): 4710
  Modifications to backbone: Deletion of the CcdB-CmR cassette Addition of : Kpn1-3xFlag-Not1-MEFV-Xho1
  Vector type: Gateway entry vector
Growth in bacteria
  Bacterial resistance: Kanamycin, 50 μg/mL
  Growth temperature: 37°C
  Growth strain: DH5alpha
  Copy number: High Copy
Gene/Insert
  Gene/Insert name: MEFV (alt name: Pyrin)
  Species: H. sapiens (human)
  Insert size (bp): 2424
  Entrez Gene: MEFV (a.k.a. FMF, MEF, PAAND, TRIM20)
  Tag / fusion protein: 3xFlag (N terminal on insert)
  Cloning method: Unknown
  Sequencing primers: 5′ Unknown
Terms and licenses: Academic/Nonprofit Terms; Industry Terms: Not Available to Industry
Depositor comments: the pENTR1A backbone might impose some restriction
How to cite: pENTR1A-3XFlag-WT-MEFV was a gift from Thomas Henry (Addgene plasmid # 167018 ; http://n2t.net/addgene:167018 ; RRID:Addgene_167018)
