[The description below was written by a language model from this plasmid's Addgene catalogue record and pLannotate feature annotations shown in this document.]
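Description:
pENTR1A-3XFlag-WT-MEFV is a Gateway entry clone built on the Invitrogen pENTR1A backbone and carrying wild-type human MEFV, the gene encoding pyrin (also called TRIM20), with an N-terminal 3xFLAG epitope tag. The original ccdB–chloramphenicol resistance cassette of pENTR1A was removed and replaced by a KpnI-3xFlag-NotI-MEFV-XhoI arrangement, so the tag and the coding sequence sit as separable restriction modules. The plasmid is about 4.7 kb, is maintained in E. coli at high copy from a ColE1/pUC-type origin, and is selected with kanamycin through the aph(3')-Ia KanR gene. A short annotated RSF origin fragment is only a partial match and is not expected to act as a functional replicon.

The 3xFLAG-MEFV open reading frame lies between attL1 and attL2, the recombination sites used in the Gateway LR reaction to move an insert directionally into any attR-containing destination vector. The rrnB T1 and T2 terminators upstream of attL1 shield the insert from read-through transcription originating in the backbone. No promoter is annotated in front of the fusion, consistent with an entry vector: it is a shuttle for the cassette rather than an expression plasmid, and expression depends on the promoter supplied by the chosen destination vector. The FLAG tag allows detection or immunoprecipitation of pyrin after transfer.

The two sequence records, one from the depositor and one from repository sequencing, differ by a few nucleotides in length but show the same feature layout. The associated publication concerns functional assessment of disease-associated pyrin variants, which suggests this wild-type clone serves as the reference construct for such comparisons. The depositor notes that the commercial backbone may impose some use restrictions.
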