Features (pLannotate 1.2.2; 9 found; start..end, strand, type, name):
      1..46      +  rep_origin     RSF ori (fragment): Plasmids containing the RSF 1030 origin of replication can be propagated in E. coli cells that contain additional plasmids with compatible origins.
    106..149     -  terminator     rrnB T1 terminator: Escherichia coli rrnB; transcription terminator T1 from the E. coli rrnB gene
    281..308     +  terminator     rrnB T2 terminator: transcription terminator T2 from the E. coli rrnB gene
    358..457     +  protein_bind   attL1: mutant version of attL; recombination site for the Gateway® LR reaction LR Clonase™
    500..565     +  CDS            3xFLAG: three tandem FLAG® epitope tags, followed by an enterokinase cleavage site
    578..2917    +  CDS            MEFV: MEFV_HUMAN - Also known as MEF, TRIM20 From Homo sapiens (Human).
   2939..3038    -  protein_bind   attL2: mutant version of attL; recombination site for the Gateway® LR reaction LR Clonase™
   3161..3970    +  CDS            KanR: aminoglycoside phosphotransferase; aph(3')-Ia; confers resistance to kanamycin in bacteria or G418 (Geneticin®) in eukaryotes
   4060..4648    +  rep_origin     ori: high-copy-number ColE1/pMB1/pBR322/pUC origin of replication
>Addgene plasmid #167018 | pENTR1A-3XFlag-WT-MEFV | depositor full sequence | sequence record 324364 | pENTR1A-3XFlag-WT-MEFV sequence 4710 bps
CTTTCCTGCGTTATCCCCTGATTCTGTGGATAACCGTATTACCGCTAGCATGGATCTCGGGGACGTCTAA
CTACTAAGCGAGAGTAGGGAACTGCCAGGCATCAAATAAAACGAAAGGCTCAGTCGGAAGACTGGGCCTT
TCGTTTTATCTGTTGTTTGTCGGTGAACGCTCTCCTGAGTAGGACAAATCCGCCGGGAGCGGATTTGAAC
GTTGTGAAGCAACGGCCCGGAGGGTGGCGGGCAGGACGCCCGCCATAAACTGCCAGGCATCAAACTAAGC
AGAAGGCCATCCTGACGGATGGCCTTTTTGCGTTTCTACAAACTCTTCCTGTTAGTTAGTTACTTAAGCT
CGGGCCCCAAATAATGATTTTATTTTGACTGATAGTGACCTGTTCGTTGCAACAAATTGATAAGCAATGC
TTTTTTATAATGCCAACTTTGTACAAAAAAGCAGGCTTTAAAGGAACCAATTCAGTCGACTGGATCCGGT
ACCACCATGGACTACAAAGACCATGACGGTGATTATAAAGATCATGACATCGATTACAAGGATGACGATG
ACAAGCTTGCGGCCGCGGCTAAGACCCCTAGTGACCATCTGCTGTCCACCCTGGAGGAGCTGGTGCCCTA
TGACTTCGAGAAGTTCAAGTTCAAGCTGCAGAACACCAGTGTGCAGAAGGAGCACTCCAGGATCCCCCGG
AGCCAGATCCAGAGAGCCAGGCCGGTGAAGATGGCCACTCTGCTGGTCACCTACTATGGGGAAGAGTACG
CCGTGCAGCTCACCCTGCAGGTCCTGCGGGCCATCAACCAGCGCCTGCTGGCCGAGGAGCTCCACAGGGC
AGCCATTCAGGAATATTCCACACAAGAAAACGGCACAGATGATTCCGCAGCGTCCAGCTCCCTGGGGGAG
AACAAGCCCAGGAGCCTGAAGACTCCAGACCACCCCGAGGGGAACGAGGGGAACGGCCCTCGGCCGTACG
GGGGCGGAGCTGCCAGCCTGCGGTGCAGCCAGCCCGAGGCCGGGAGGGGGCTGTCGAGGAAGCCCCTGAG
CAAACGCAGAGAGAAGGCCTCGGAGGGCCTGGACGCGCAGGGCAAGCCTCGGACCCGGAGCCCGGCCCTG
CCGGGCGGGAGAAGCCCCGGCCCCTGCAGGGCGCTAGAGGGGGGCCAGGCCGAGGTCCGGCTGCGCAGAA
ACGCCAGCTCCGCGGGGAGGCTGCAGGGGCTGGCGGGGGGCGCCCCGGGGCAGAAGGAGTGCAGGCCCTT
CGAAGTGTACCTGCCCTCGGGAAAGATGCGACCTAGAAGCCTTGAGGTCACCATTTCTACAGGGGAGAAG
GCGCCCGCAAATCCAGAAATTCTCCTGACTCTAGAGGAAAAGACAGCTGCGAATCTGGACTCGGCAACAG
AACCCCGGGCAAGGCCCACTCCGGATGGAGGGGCATCTGCGGACCTGAAGGAAGGCCCTGGAAATCCAGA
ACATTCGGTCACCGGAAGGCCACCAGACACGGCTGCGAGTCCCCGCTGCCACGCCCAGGAAGGAGACCCA
GTTGACGGTACCTGTGTGCGTGATTCCTGCAGCTTCCCCGAGGCAGTTTCTGGGCACCCCCAGGCCTCAG
GCAGCCGCTCACCTGGCTGCCCCCGGTGCCAGGACTCCCATGAAAGGAAGAGCCCGGGAAGCCTAAGCCC
CCAGCCCCTGCCACAGTGTAAGCGCCACCTGAAGCAGGTCCAGCTGCTCTTCTGTGAGGATCACGATGAG
CCCATCTGCCTCATCTGCAGTCTGAGTCAGGAGCACCAAGGCCACCGGGTGCGCCCCATTGAGGAGGTCG
CCCTGGAACACAAGAAGAAAATTCAGAAGCAGCTGGAGCATCTGAAGAAGCTGAGAAAATCAGGGGAGGA
GCAGCGATCCTATGGGGAGGAGAAGGCAGTGAGCTTTCTGAAACAAACTGAAGCGCTGAAGCAGCGGGTG
CAGAGGAAGCTGGAGCAGGTGTACTACTTCCTGGAGCAGCAAGAGCATTTCTTTGTGGCCTCACTGGAGG
ACGTGGGCCAGATGGTTGGGCAGATCAGGAAGGCATATGACACCCGCGTATCCCAGGACATCGCCCTGCT
CGATGCGCTGATTGGGGAACTGGAGGCCAAGGAGTGCCAGTCAGAATGGGAACTTCTGCAGGACATTGGA
GACATCTTGCACAGGGCTAAGACAGTGCCTGTCCCTGAAAAGTGGACCACTCCTCAAGAGATAAAACAAA
AGATCCAACTCCTCCACCAGAAGTCAGAGTTTGTGGAGAAGAGCACAAAGTACTTCTCAGAAACCCTGCG
TTCAGAAATGGAAATGTTCAATGTTCCAGAGCTGATTGGCGCTCAGGCACATGCTGTTAATGTGATTCTG
GATGCAGAAACCGCTTACCCCAACCTCATCTTCTCTGATGATCTGAAGAGTGTTAGACTTGGAAACAAGT
GGGAGAGGCTGCCTGATGGCCCGCAAAGATTTGACAGCTGTATCATTGTTCTGGGCTCTCCGAGTTTCCT
CTCTGGCCGCCGTTACTGGGAGGTGGAGGTTGGAGACAAGACAGCATGGATCCTGGGAGCCTGCAAGACA
TCCATAAGCAGGAAAGGGAACATGACTCTGTCGCCAGAGAATGGCTACTGGGTGGTGATAATGATGAAGG
AAAATGAGTACCAGGCGTCCAGCGTTCCCCCGACCCGCCTGCTAATAAAGGAGCCTCCCAAGCGTGTGGG
CATCTTCGTGGACTACAGAGTTGGAAGCATCTCCTTTTACAATGTGACAGCCAGATCCCACATCTATACA
TTCGCCAGCTGCTCTTTCTCTGGGCCCCTTCAACCTATCTTCAGCCCTGGGACACGTGATGGAGGGAAGA
ACACAGCTCCTCTGACTATCTGTCCAGTGGGTGGTCAGGGGCCTGACTGACTGACTCGAGATATCTAGAC
CCAGCTTTCTTGTACAAAGTTGGCATTATAAGAAAGCATTGCTTATCAATTTGTTGCAACGAACAGGTCA
CTATCAGTCAAAATAAAATCATTATTTGCCATCCAGCTGCAGCTCTGGCCCGTGTCTCAAAATCTCTGAT
GTTACATTGCACAAGATAAAAATATATCATCATGAACAATAAAACTGTCTGCTTACATAAACAGTAATAC
AAGGGGTGTTATGAGCCATATTCAACGGGAAACGTCGAGGCCGCGATTAAATTCCAACATGGATGCTGAT
TTATATGGGTATAAATGGGCTCGCGATAATGTCGGGCAATCAGGTGCGACAATCTATCGCTTGTATGGGA
AGCCCGATGCGCCAGAGTTGTTTCTGAAACATGGCAAAGGTAGCGTTGCCAATGATGTTACAGATGAGAT
GGTCAGACTAAACTGGCTGACGGAATTTATGCCTCTTCCGACCATCAAGCATTTTATCCGTACTCCTGAT
GATGCATGGTTACTCACCACTGCGATCCCCGGAAAAACAGCATTCCAGGTATTAGAAGAATATCCTGATT
CAGGTGAAAATATTGTTGATGCGCTGGCAGTGTCCCTGCGCCGGTTGCATTCGATTCCTGTTTGTAATTG
TCCTTTTAACAGCGATCGCGTATTTCGTCTCGCTCAGGCGCAATCACGAATGAATAACGGTTTGGTTGAT
GCGAGTGATTTTGATGACGAGCGTAATGGCTGGCCTGTTGAACAAGTCTGGAAAGAAATGCATAAACTTT
TGCCATTCTCACCGGATTCAGTCGTCACTCATGGTGATTTCTCACTTGATAACCTTATTTTTGACGAGGG
GAAATTAATAGGTTGTATTGATGTTGGACGAGTCGGAATCGCAGACCGATACCAGGATCTTGCCATCCTA
TGGAACTGCCTCGGTGAGTTTTCTCCTTCATTACAGAAACGGCTTTTTCAAAAATATGGTATTGATAATC
CTGATATGAATAAATTGCAGTTTCATTTGATGCTCGATGAGTTTTTCTAATCAGAATTGGTTAATTGGTT
GTAACATTATTCAGATTGGGCCCCGTTCCACTGAGCGTCAGACCCGGTAGAAAAGATCAAAGGATCTTCT
TGAGATCCTTTTTTTCTGCGCGTAATCTGCTGCTTGCAAACAAAAAAACCACCGCTACCAGCGGTGGTTT
GTTTGCCGGATCAAGAGCTACCAACTCTTTTTCCGAAGGTAACTGGCTTCAGCAGAGCGCAGATACCAAA
TACTGTTCTTCTAGTGTAGCCGTAGTTAGGCCACCACTTCAAGAACTCTGTAGCACCGCCTACATACCTC
GCTCTGCTAATCCTGTTACCAGTGGCTGCTGCCAGTGGCGATAAGTCGTGTCTTACCGGGTTGGACTCAA
GACGATAGTTACCGGATAAGGCGCAGCGGTCGGGCTGAACGGGGGGTTCGTGCACACAGCCCAGCTTGGA
GCGAACGACCTACACCGAACTGAGATACCTACAGCGTGAGCTATGAGAAAGCGCCACGCTTCCCGAAGGG
AGAAAGGCGGACAGGTATCCGGTAAGCGGCAGGGTCGGAACAGGAGAGCGCACGAGGGAGCTTCCAGGGG
GAAACGCCTGGTATCTTTATAGTCCTGTCGGGTTTCGCCACCTCTGACTTGAGCGTCGATTTTTGTGATG
CTCGTCAGGGGGGCGGAGCCTATGGAAAAACGCCAGCAACGCGGCCTTTTTACGGTTCCTGGCCTTTTGC
TGGCCTTTTGCTCACATGTT
