Features (pLannotate 1.2.2; 9 found; start..end, strand, type, name):
      2..62      +  rep_origin     RSF ori (fragment): Plasmids containing the RSF 1030 origin of replication can be propagated in E. coli cells that contain additional plasmids with compatible origins.
    122..165     -  terminator     rrnB T1 terminator: Escherichia coli rrnB; transcription terminator T1 from the E. coli rrnB gene
    297..324     +  terminator     rrnB T2 terminator: transcription terminator T2 from the E. coli rrnB gene
    374..473     +  protein_bind   attL1: mutant version of attL; recombination site for the Gateway® LR reaction LR Clonase™
    516..581     +  CDS            3xFLAG: three tandem FLAG® epitope tags, followed by an enterokinase cleavage site
    594..2933    +  CDS            MEFV: MEFV_HUMAN - Also known as MEF, TRIM20 From Homo sapiens (Human).
   2951..3050    -  protein_bind   attL2: mutant version of attL; recombination site for the Gateway® LR reaction LR Clonase™
   3173..3982    +  CDS            KanR: aminoglycoside phosphotransferase; aph(3')-Ia; confers resistance to kanamycin in bacteria or G418 (Geneticin®) in eukaryotes
   4072..4660    +  rep_origin     ori: high-copy-number ColE1/pMB1/pBR322/pUC origin of replication
>Addgene plasmid #167018 | pENTR1A-3XFlag-WT-MEFV | addgene full sequence | sequence record 331189 | Addgene NGS Result
CTTTTGCTCACATGTTCTTTCCTGCGTTATCCCCTGATTCTGTGGATAACCGTATTACCGCTAGCATGGA
TCTCGGGGACGTCTAACTACTAAGCGAGAGTAGGGAACTGCCAGGCATCAAATAAAACGAAAGGCTCAGT
CGGAAGACTGGGCCTTTCGTTTTATCTGTTGTTTGTCGGTGAACGCTCTCCTGAGTAGGACAAATCCGCC
GGGAGCGGATTTGAACGTTGTGAAGCAACGGCCCGGAGGGTGGCGGGCAGGACGCCCGCCATAAACTGCC
AGGCATCAAACTAAGCAGAAGGCCATCCTGACGGATGGCCTTTTTGCGTTTCTACAAACTCTTCCTGTTA
GTTAGTTACTTAAGCTCGGGCCCCAAATAATGATTTTATTTTGACTGATAGTGACCTGTTCGTTGCAACA
AATTGATAAGCAATGCTTTTTTATAATGCCAACTTTGTACAAAAAAGCAGGCTTTAAAGGAACCAATTCA
GTCGACTGGATCCGGTACCACCATGGACTACAAAGACCATGACGGTGATTATAAAGATCATGACATCGAT
TACAAGGATGACGATGACAAGCTTGCGGCCGCGGCTAAGACCCCTAGTGACCATCTGCTGTCCACCCTGG
AGGAGCTGGTGCCCTATGACTTCGAGAAGTTCAAGTTCAAGCTGCAGAACACCAGTGTGCAGAAGGAGCA
CTCCAGGATCCCCCGGAGCCAGATCCAGAGAGCCAGGCCGGTGAAGATGGCCACTCTGCTGGTCACCTAC
TATGGGGAAGAGTACGCCGTGCAGCTCACCCTGCAGGTCCTGCGGGCCATCAACCAGCGCCTGCTGGCCG
AGGAGCTCCACAGGGCAGCCATTCAGGAATATTCCACACAAGAAAACGGCACAGATGATTCCGCAGCGTC
CAGCTCCCTGGGGGAGAACAAGCCCAGGAGCCTGAAGACTCCAGACCACCCCGAGGGGAACGAGGGGAAC
GGCCCTCGGCCGTACGGGGGCGGAGCTGCCAGCCTGCGGTGCAGCCAGCCCGAGGCCGGGAGGGGGCTGT
CGAGGAAGCCCCTGAGCAAACGCAGAGAGAAGGCCTCGGAGGGCCTGGACGCGCAGGGCAAGCCTCGGAC
CCGGAGCCCGGCCCTGCCGGGCGGGAGAAGCCCCGGCCCCTGCAGGGCGCTAGAGGGGGGCCAGGCCGAG
GTCCGGCTGCGCAGAAACGCCAGCTCCGCGGGGAGGCTGCAGGGGCTGGCGGGGGGCGCCCCGGGGCAGA
AGGAGTGCAGGCCCTTCGAAGTGTACCTGCCCTCGGGAAAGATGCGACCTAGAAGCCTTGAGGTCACCAT
TTCTACAGGGGAGAAGGCGCCCGCAAATCCAGAAATTCTCCTGACTCTAGAGGAAAAGACAGCTGCGAAT
CTGGACTCGGCAACAGAACCCCGGGCAAGGCCCACTCCGGATGGAGGGGCATCTGCGGACCTGAAGGAAG
GCCCTGGAAATCCAGAACATTCGGTCACCGGAAGGCCACCAGACACGGCTGCGAGTCCCCGCTGCCACGC
CCAGGAAGGAGACCCAGTTGACGGTACCTGTGTGCGTGATTCCTGCAGCTTCCCCGAGGCAGTTTCTGGG
CACCCCCAGGCCTCAGGCAGCCGCTCACCTGGCTGCCCCCGGTGCCAGGACTCCCATGAAAGGAAGAGCC
CGGGAAGCCTAAGCCCCCAGCCCCTGCCACAGTGTAAGCGCCACCTGAAGCAGGTCCAGCTGCTCTTCTG
TGAGGATCACGATGAGCCCATCTGCCTCATCTGCAGTCTGAGTCAGGAGCACCAAGGCCACCGGGTGCGC
CCCATTGAGGAGGTCGCCCTGGAACACAAGAAGAAAATTCAGAAGCAGCTGGAGCATCTGAAGAAGCTGA
GAAAATCAGGGGAGGAGCAGCGATCCTATGGGGAGGAGAAGGCAGTGAGCTTTCTGAAACAAACTGAAGC
GCTGAAGCAGCGGGTGCAGAGGAAGCTGGAGCAGGTGTACTACTTCCTGGAGCAGCAAGAGCATTTCTTT
GTGGCCTCACTGGAGGACGTGGGCCAGATGGTTGGGCAGATCAGGAAGGCATATGACACCCGCGTATCCC
AGGACATCGCCCTGCTCGATGCGCTGATTGGGGAACTGGAGGCCAAGGAGTGCCAGTCAGAATGGGAACT
TCTGCAGGACATTGGAGACATCTTGCACAGGGCTAAGACAGTGCCTGTCCCTGAAAAGTGGACCACTCCT
CAAGAGATAAAACAAAAGATCCAACTCCTCCACCAGAAGTCAGAGTTTGTGGAGAAGAGCACAAAGTACT
TCTCAGAAACCCTGCGTTCAGAAATGGAAATGTTCAATGTTCCAGAGCTGATTGGCGCTCAGGCACATGC
TGTTAATGTGATTCTGGATGCAGAAACCGCTTACCCCAACCTCATCTTCTCTGATGATCTGAAGAGTGTT
AGACTTGGAAACAAGTGGGAGAGGCTGCCTGATGGCCCGCAAAGATTTGACAGCTGTATCATTGTTCTGG
GCTCTCCGAGTTTCCTCTCTGGCCGCCGTTACTGGGAGGTGGAGGTTGGAGACAAGACAGCATGGATCCT
GGGAGCCTGCAAGACATCCATAAGCAGGAAAGGGAACATGACTCTGTCGCCAGAGAATGGCTACTGGGTG
GTGATAATGATGAAGGAAAATGAGTACCAGGCGTCCAGCGTTCCCCCGACCCGCCTGCTAATAAAGGAGC
CTCCCAAGCGTGTGGGCATCTTCGTGGACTACAGAGTTGGAAGCATCTCCTTTTACAATGTGACAGCCAG
ATCCCACATCTATACATTCGCCAGCTGCTCTTTCTCTGGGCCCCTTCAACCTATCTTCAGCCCTGGGACA
CGTGATGGAGGGAAGAACACAGCTCCTCTGACTATCTGTCCAGTGGGTGGTCAGGGGCCTGACTGACTCG
AGATATCTAGACCCAGCTTTCTTGTACAAAGTTGGCATTATAAGAAAGCATTGCTTATCAATTTGTTGCA
ACGAACAGGTCACTATCAGTCAAAATAAAATCATTATTTGCCATCCAGCTGCAGCTCTGGCCCGTGTCTC
AAAATCTCTGATGTTACATTGCACAAGATAAAAATATATCATCATGAACAATAAAACTGTCTGCTTACAT
AAACAGTAATACAAGGGGTGTTATGAGCCATATTCAACGGGAAACGTCGAGGCCGCGATTAAATTCCAAC
ATGGATGCTGATTTATATGGGTATAAATGGGCTCGCGATAATGTCGGGCAATCAGGTGCGACAATCTATC
GCTTGTATGGGAAGCCCGATGCGCCAGAGTTGTTTCTGAAACATGGCAAAGGTAGCGTTGCCAATGATGT
TACAGATGAGATGGTCAGACTAAACTGGCTGACGGAATTTATGCCTCTTCCGACCATCAAGCATTTTATC
CGTACTCCTGATGATGCATGGTTACTCACCACTGCGATCCCCGGAAAAACAGCATTCCAGGTATTAGAAG
AATATCCTGATTCAGGTGAAAATATTGTTGATGCGCTGGCAGTGTCCCTGCGCCGGTTGCATTCGATTCC
TGTTTGTAATTGTCCTTTTAACAGCGATCGCGTATTTCGTCTCGCTCAGGCGCAATCACGAATGAATAAC
GGTTTGGTTGATGCGAGTGATTTTGATGACGAGCGTAATGGCTGGCCTGTTGAACAAGTCTGGAAAGAAA
TGCATAAACTTTTGCCATTCTCACCGGATTCAGTCGTCACTCATGGTGATTTCTCACTTGATAACCTTAT
TTTTGACGAGGGGAAATTAATAGGTTGTATTGATGTTGGACGAGTCGGAATCGCAGACCGATACCAGGAT
CTTGCCATCCTATGGAACTGCCTCGGTGAGTTTTCTCCTTCATTACAGAAACGGCTTTTTCAAAAATATG
GTATTGATAATCCTGATATGAATAAATTGCAGTTTCATTTGATGCTCGATGAGTTTTTCTAATCAGAATT
GGTTAATTGGTTGTAACATTATTCAGATTGGGCCCCGTTCCACTGAGCGTCAGACCCCGTAGAAAAGATC
AAAGGATCTTCTTGAGATCCTTTTTTTCTGCGCGTAATCTGCTGCTTGCAAACAAAAAAACCACCGCTAC
CAGCGGTGGTTTGTTTGCCGGATCAAGAGCTACCAACTCTTTTTCCGAAGGTAACTGGCTTCAGCAGAGC
GCAGATACCAAATACTGTTCTTCTAGTGTAGCCGTAGTTAGGCCACCACTTCAAGAACTCTGTAGCACCG
CCTACATACCTCGCTCTGCTAATCCTGTTACCAGTGGCTGCTGCCAGTGGCGATAAGTCGTGTCTTACCG
GGTTGGACTCAAGACGATAGTTACCGGATAAGGCGCAGCGGTCGGGCTGAACGGGGGGTTCGTGCACACA
GCCCAGCTTGGAGCGAACGACCTACACCGAACTGAGATACCTACAGCGTGAGCTATGAGAAAGCGCCACG
CTTCCCGAAGGGAGAAAGGCGGACAGGTATCCGGTAAGCGGCAGGGTCGGAACAGGAGAGCGCACGAGGG
AGCTTCCAGGGGGAAACGCCTGGTATCTTTATAGTCCTGTCGGGTTTCGCCACCTCTGACTTGAGCGTCG
ATTTTTGTGATGCTCGTCAGGGGGGCGGAGCCTATGGAAAAACGCCAGCAACGCGGCCTTTTTACGGTTC
CTGGCCTTTTGCTGGC
